Addgene plasmid #162481: HJP-224-actin5C^Syn21Gal80^IVS-Syn21myr-tdTomato-10UAS-mCD8GFP-p10w
Purpose: A bicistronic construct - FloxGal80 and UAS-mCD8GFP
Depositing lab: Benjamin White. Depositing organization: National Institute of Mental Health (NIMH). Publication: Cre-assisted fine-mapping of neural circuits using orthogonal split inteins. Luan H, Kuzin A, Odenwald WF, White BH. Elife. 2020 Apr 14;9. pii: 53041. doi: 10.7554/eLife.53041. PubMed 32286225.
Backbone
  Vector backbone: pBPGw
  Vector type: Cre/Lox
Growth in bacteria
  Bacterial resistance: Ampicillin, 100 μg/mL
  Growth temperature: 37°C
  Growth strain: DH5alpha
  Copy number: High Copy
Gene/Insert
  Gene/Insert name: Cre80Tom-GFP
  Species: Synthetic
  Cloning method: Restriction Enzyme; 5′ cloning site unknown (unknown if destroyed); 3′ cloning site unknown (unknown if destroyed)
Terms and licenses: Academic/Nonprofit Terms; Industry Terms: Not Available to Industry
How to cite: HJP-224-actin5C^Syn21Gal80^IVS-Syn21myr-tdTomato-10UAS-mCD8GFP-p10w was a gift from Benjamin White (Addgene plasmid # 162481 ; http://n2t.net/addgene:162481 ; RRID:Addgene_162481)
