[The description below was written by a language model from this plasmid's Addgene catalogue record and pLannotate feature annotations shown in this document.]
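Description:
HJP-224-actin5C^Syn21Gal80^IVS-Syn21myr-tdTomato-10UAS-mCD8GFP-p10w is an 18.2 kb Drosophila transgenesis plasmid built on the pBPGw backbone and catalogued as a Cre/Lox vector carrying a synthetic insert called Cre80Tom-GFP. It is propagated in E. coli through a high-copy ColE1/pUC-type origin with ampicillin selection (AmpR under its bla promoter). For fly work it carries a φC31 attB site for integrase-mediated insertion at a genomic landing site, and a mini-white eye-colour marker for identifying transformants. Gateway attB1 and attB2 sites flank the promoter region, which suggests the actin 5C promoter was introduced by recombinational cloning, although the record lists the cloning method as restriction enzyme.

The payload consists of two expression units. In the first, the Drosophila actin 5C promoter drives yeast GAL80, the repressor that binds GAL4 and blocks its activation function. This coding sequence and its SV40 small-t intron/poly(A) terminator lie between two loxP sites in the same orientation. Downstream sit a modified myosin heavy chain intron (IVS) and tdTomato fused to a Src64B fragment, which corresponds to the "myr" myristoylation signal in the name. It is followed by an AcMNPV-derived segment consistent with the p10 terminator named in the title. Cre should excise the GAL80 cassette, ending repression and placing membrane-targeted tdTomato under the actin promoter as a marker of recombined cells. The second unit has ten GAL4 UAS sites (two 5X arrays) and an hsp70 basal promoter driving mCD8-GFP with an SV40 terminator, so green membrane label should appear only where GAL4 is present and GAL80 has been removed. The associated publication uses such tools for Cre-assisted fine-mapping of neural circuits.
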