Features (pLannotate 1.2.2; 35 found; start..end, strand, type, name):
     83..107     +  protein_bind   attB1: mutant version of attB; recombination site for the Gateway® BP reaction BP Clonase™
    162..2671    +  promoter       Ac5 promoter: Drosophila melanogaster actin 5C promoter
   4439..4463    -  protein_bind   attB2: mutant version of attB; recombination site for the Gateway® BP reaction BP Clonase™
   4478..4511    -  protein_bind   loxP: Cre-mediated recombination occurs in the 8-bp core sequence (GCATACAT). Cre recombinase
   4541..5845    +  CDS            GAL80: GAL80_YEAST - Experimental evidence at protein level: Swiss-Prot protein existence level 1. This protein is a negative regulator for the gene expression of the lactose/galactose metabolic genes. It binds to GAL4 and so blocks transcriptional activation by it, in the absence of an inducing sugar. From Saccharomyces cerevisiae (strain ATCC 204508 / S288c) (Baker's yeast).
   5857..5931    +  CDS            small t antigen (fragment): SV40 (simian virus 40) small t antigen
   5933..5998    +  intron         small t intron: SV40 (simian virus 40) small t antigen intron
   6128..6148    +  CDS            SV40 NLS: nuclear localization signal of SV40 (simian virus 40) large T antigen
   6155..6289    +  CDS            LT_POVHA (fragment): Protein inferred from homology: Swiss-Prot protein existence level 3. Isoform large T antigen is a key early protein essential for both driving viral replication and inducing cellular transformation. Plays a role in viral genome replication by driving entry of quiescent cells into the cell cycle and by autoregulating the synthesis of viral early mRNA. Displays highly oncogenic activities by corrupting the host cellular checkpoint mechanisms that guard cell division and the transcription, replication, and repair of DNA. Participates in the modulation of cellular gene expression preceeding viral
   6314..6397    +  CDS            large T antigen (fragment): large T antigen from SV40 (simian virus 40)
   6420..6554    +  polyA_signal   SV40 poly(A) signal: SV40 polyadenylation signal
   6561..6594    -  protein_bind   loxP: Cre-mediated recombination occurs in the 8-bp core sequence (GCATACAT). Cre recombinase
   6606..6672    +  intron         Mhc intron: modified Drosophila myosin heavy chain intron 16 (Pfeiffer et al., 2010)
   6695..6949    +  CDS            Src64B (fragment): SRC64_DROME - Also known as Src1. Experimental evidence at protein level: Swiss-Prot protein existence level 1. May play a role in the development of neural tissue and smooth muscle. From Drosophila melanogaster (Fruit fly).
   6956..8383    +  CDS            tdTomato: tdTomato is a basic (constitutively fluorescent) orange fluorescent protein published in 2004, derived from Discosoma sp.. It is reported to be a somewhat slowly-maturing tandem dimer with low acid sensitivity.
   8407..9057    -  CDS            P74 (fragment): PIF0_NPVAC - Experimental evidence at protein level: Swiss-Prot protein existence level 1. Plays an essential role for oral infectivity of occlusion- derived virus (ODV) and functions also in host midgut attachment and fusion by binding to a specific host receptor. From Autographa californica nuclear polyhedrosis virus (AcMNPV).
   9059..9077    -  misc_feature   MCS (fragment): pBluescript multiple cloning site
   9152..9307    -  CDS            YPB1_ECOLX (fragment): Protein predicted: Swiss-Prot protein existence level 4. From Escherichia coli.
  10080..12952   -  CDS            mini-white: Drosophila white gene eye color pigment; white; This is a modified version of the white gene lacking part of the first intron.
  13442..13463   -  misc_feature   MCS (fragment): pUC18/19 multiple cloning site
  13462..13556   +  protein_bind   5X UAS: five tandem copies of the "ScaI site" 17-mer CGGAGTACTGTCCTCCG, an upstream activating sequence (UAS) that efficiently binds yeast Gal4 (Webster et al., 1988; Pfeiffer et al., 2010) GAL4
  13590..13684   +  protein_bind   5X UAS: five tandem copies of the "ScaI site" 17-mer CGGAGTACTGTCCTCCG, an upstream activating sequence (UAS) that efficiently binds yeast Gal4 (Webster et al., 1988; Pfeiffer et al., 2010) GAL4
  13715..13953   +  promoter       hsp70 promoter: Drosophila melanogaster hsp70Bb promoter
  13983..14648   +  CDS            mCD8: mouse lymphocyte antigen CD8 alpha chain
  14655..15368   +  CDS            GFP: green fluorescent protein
  15379..15453   +  CDS            small t antigen (fragment): SV40 (simian virus 40) small t antigen
  15455..15520   +  intron         small t intron: SV40 (simian virus 40) small t antigen intron
  15650..15670   +  CDS            SV40 NLS: nuclear localization signal of SV40 (simian virus 40) large T antigen
  15677..15811   +  CDS            LT_POVHA (fragment): Protein inferred from homology: Swiss-Prot protein existence level 3. Isoform large T antigen is a key early protein essential for both driving viral replication and inducing cellular transformation. Plays a role in viral genome replication by driving entry of quiescent cells into the cell cycle and by autoregulating the synthesis of viral early mRNA. Displays highly oncogenic activities by corrupting the host cellular checkpoint mechanisms that guard cell division and the transcription, replication, and repair of DNA. Participates in the modulation of cellular gene expression preceeding viral
  15836..15919   +  CDS            large T antigen (fragment): large T antigen from SV40 (simian virus 40)
  15942..16076   +  polyA_signal   SV40 poly(A) signal: SV40 polyadenylation signal
  16289..16358   -  protein_bind   attB: attB site for the φC31 integrase (Groth et al., 2000) phage φC31 integrase
  16445..17033   -  rep_origin     ori: high-copy-number ColE1/pMB1/pBR322/pUC origin of replication
  17204..18064   -  CDS            AmpR: β-lactamase; bla; confers resistance to ampicillin, carbenicillin, and related antibiotics
  18065..18169   -  promoter       AmpR promoter: bla
>Addgene plasmid #162481 | HJP-224-actin5C^Syn21Gal80^IVS-Syn21myr-tdTomato-10UAS-mCD8GFP-p10w | depositor full sequence | sequence record 314813 | Full Sequence
TAAGAAACCATTATTATCATGACATTAACCTATAAAAATAGGCGTATCACGAGGCCCTTTCGTCTTCAAG
AATTCGTTTATCACAAGTTTGTACAAAAAAGCAGGCTCCGCGGCCGCAATTCTATATTCTAAAAACACAA
ATGATACTTCTAAAAAAAAATCATGAATGGCATCAACTCTGAATCAAATCTTTGCAGATGCACCTACTTC
TCATTTCCACTGTCACATCATTTTTCCAGATCTCGCTGCCTGTTATGTGGCCCACAAACCAAGACACGTT
TTATGGCCATTAAAGCTGGCTGATCGTCGCCAAACACCAAATACATAATGAATATGTACACATTCGAGAA
AGAAGCGATCAAAGAAGCGTCTTCGGGCGGAGTAGGAGAATGCGGAGGAGAAGGAGAACGAGCTGATCTA
GTATCTCTCCACAATCCAATGCCAACTGACCAACTGGCCATATTCGGAGCAATTTGAAGCCAATTTCCAT
CGCCTGGCGATCGCTCCATTCTTGGCTATATGTTTTTCACCGTTACCCGGGGCCATTTTCAAAGACTCGT
CGGCAAGATAAGATTGTGTCACTCGCTGTCTCTCTTCATTTGTCGAAGAATGCTGAGGAATTTCGCGATG
ACGTCGGCGAGTATTTTGAAGAATGAGAATAATTTGTATTTATACGAAAATCAGTTAGTGGAATTTTCTA
CAAAAACATGTTATCTATAGATAATTTTGTTGCAAAATATGTTGACTATGACAAAGATTGTATGTATATA
CCTTTAATGTATTCTCATTTTCTTATGTATTTATAATGGCAATGATGATACTGATGATATTTTAAGATGA
TGCCAGACCAAAAGGCTTGAATTTCTGCGTCTTTTGCCGAACGCAGTGCATGTGCAATTGTTGTTTTTTG
GAATATTCAATTTTCGGACTGTCCGCTTTGATTTCAGTTTCTTGGCTTATTCAAAAAGCAAAGTAAAGCC
AAAAAAGCGAGATGGCAATACCAAATGCGGCAAAACGGTAGTGGAAGGAAAGGGGTGCGGGGCAGCGGAA
GGAAGGGTGGGGCGGGGCGTGGCGGGGTCTGTGGCTGGGCGCGACGTCACCGACGTTGGAGCCACTCCTT
TGACCATGTGTGCGTGTGTGTATTATTCGTGTCTCGCCACTCGCCGGTTGTTTTTTTCTTTTTATGCTGC
GCTCTCTCTAGCGCCATCTCGCTTACGCATGCTCAACGCACCGCATGTTGCCGTTTCCTTTTATGCGTCA
TTTTGGCTCGAAATAGGCAATTATTTAAACAAAGATTAGTCAACGAAAACGCTAAAATAAATAAGTCTAC
AATATGGTTACTTATTGCCATGTGTGTGCAGCCAACGATAGCAACAAAAGCAACAACACAGGTGGCTTTC
CCTCTTTCACTTTTTGTTTGCAAGCCGCGTGCGAGCAAGACGGCACGACCGGCAAACGCAATTACGCTGA
CAAAGAGCAGACGAAGTTTTGGCGAAAAACATCAAGGCGCCTGATACGAATGCATTTGCAATAACAATTG
CGATATTTAATATTGTTTATGAAGCTGTTTGACTTCAAAACACACAAAAAAAAAAATAAAACAAATTATT
TGAAAGAGAATTAGGAATCGGACGCTTATCGTTAGGGTAACAACAAGAAATGCTTACTGAGTCACAGCCT
CTGGAAAACTGCCGCAAGCCAGAGAGAGAGAGAAAAAGAGGGAGAGCAGCTTAGACCGCATGTGCTTGTG
TGTGAGGCGTCTCTCTCTTCGTCTCTGTTGCGCAAACGCATAGACTGCACTGAAAAAATCGATTACCTAT
TTTTTATGAATGAATATTTGCACTATTACTATTCAAAACTATTAAGATAGCAATCACATTCAATAGCCAA
ATACTATACCACCTGAGCGATGCAACGAAATGATCAATTTGAGCAAAAATGCTGCATATTTAGGACGGCA
TCATTATAGAAATGCTTCTTGCTGTGTACTTTTCTCTCGTCTGGCAGCTGTTTCGCCGTTATTGTTAAAA
CCGGCTTAAGTTAGGTGTGTTTTCTACGACTAGTGAATGCCCTACTAGAAGATGTGTGTTGCACAAAATG
TCCCTGGAATAACCAATTTGAAGTGCAGATAGCAGTAAACGTAAGCTAATATGAATATTATTTAACTGTA
ATGTTTTAATATCGCTGGACATTACTAATAAACCCACTATAAACACATGTACATATGTATGTTTTGGCAT
ACAATGAGTAGTTGGGGAAAAAATGTGTAAAAGCACCGTGACCATCACAGCATAAAGATAACCAGCTGAA
GTATCGAATATGAGTAACCCCCAAATTGAATCACATGCCGCAACTGATAGGACCCATGGAAGTACACTCT
TCATGGCGATATACAAGACACACACAAGCACGAACACCCAGTTGCGGAGGAAATTCTCCGTAAATGAAAA
CCCAATCGGCGAACAATTCATACCCATATATGGTAAAAGTTTTGAACGCGACTTGAGAGCGGAGAGCATT
GCGGCTGATAAGGTTTTAGCGCTAAGCGGGCTTTATAAAACGGGCTGCGGGACCAGTTTTCATATCACTA
CCGTTTGAGTTCTTGTGCTGTGTGGATACTCCTCCCGACACAAAGCCGCTCCATCAGCCAGCAGTCGTCT
AATCCAGAGACACCAAACCGAAAGACTTAATTTATATTTATTTAATTAATTTTAATAAAACACACCAAAT
GTAAGTAGCTTTCCCCTTCCCAACAACAAAACACCATCGAACCACTCCCACCAAGAAAAAGCAATAATCG
AGAAAAGCCGCGGAAAATGTGTGATTTTTTTTGTAAACAAAACATTTTTTTATGTGCCAGTGCTGAAAGT
GATCAAAAAATACTAGCCACGAGCTAAAGAGTTATTGTATTGACCAAAACTCCAAAAATACCCAAGTTTG
GCCCTAAATTGTCAATCAAAATACCAATAGGTCGAAAGACATCAAAATTAACAAAACCAGGGTTTCAAAT
ACCATAACTCAAGAATCAGGATTACAACTGCAGATTTCAGGATATATACATACAAATTATACGAAATTAT
AAAAACCAAAGCAATTCAATAGCCCCAACTCAAATGTTAGGATCTAATATAGTGTTTAAAGCCAAGCTCG
CTGATGTGGGCGTGTCACGATTTCACCCAAAGATATGCCAAATTACGAATTGCAAATCAATTCGCCAACA
CTTTCTTTTTTTCCCACGCCCTAAAACACCAGATCATCCATAAATGTACATACATACAGTATATGCATAT
TATAATCTGTAAAACTAGATCAGGTTCTTGAAAATAGTGACGTAGGCAGCCGTTTTGGCTGAAGCAGAAA
TTTTTGCCGGTTTTTCAAAGTTGTAGTTGCAAAAATGGAGAAAACCTTCGAGCATTCGTTCATATACACA
CACTCACGCGCAAAATAACGAGAGAGAGTGTATGTGTGTGTGAGAGAGCGAAAGCCAGACGACGGTTTGC
TTTTCGCCTCGAAACATGACCATATATGGTCACAAAACTTGGCCGCCGCAATTCAACACACCAGCGCTCT
CCTTCGCACCCATAGCGACCATGGCGCGGAGCGAGCGAGATGGCGAGAGCGAGCGACGCCTATGGCGACG
TCGACGCAGGCAGCGATTGAAAAACGCAGTTAACTGGCATTCAACATTCACCAGCCACTTTCAGTCGGTT
TATTCCAGTCATTCCTTTCAAACCGTGCGGTCGCTTAGCTCAGCCTCGCCACTTGCGTTTACAGTAGTTT
TCACGCCTTGAATTTGTTAAATCGAACAAAAAGGTAAAGTTTAACTAGCTTTGAAAAGTTTCGTGGCTCT
TAATTGTTAAATTTTCTAGAGTGCGTTTAGTGTTTTTTTTTTTTTTTATTTTGTAATGTTAATTTCGGGT
TCCAATTCGAGTTTTAGGCAGCCGCCATTTTAAGGGCGCATACACACAGGCAACTGTGCTCTCTTTGCGG
CTTTCTTTTGCACCGGCATTCGTTAAGTGTCGTCTAGAAGCTTCTCCCCTCCCTTTTCGGCATATTCGTA
TTGTGGTTTTAATTTTTCGGGGCGGGGCCTTCTATTTTGTAACTGTTCTTTTAATTTCTTATTACAATTC
GATCGCAAGTGAAAATCAGTTTTCAATCGGAAAAGTATTTTTTTATGAAATTTTTTTTTGTCCAAGATTA
AAATTTTGTACTAAAAAAACGTACATTGCATTGAGTGATTTTTAATTGTACACGAAAAACAAGTTAGTTT
GTTATGACAATTGTACTTTGGTAGACCAGCGCAGTCCAAGGAAACCACGCAAATTCTCAGTTTTTTTTTT
GCCATTTCTACATTACCAAATAAGGTAACCAAAAACTAATGGGAAATCCGCATTCTTTCCATTGCAGCTT
ACAGGATCGATCCCCGGGTACCGCGCCGACCCAGCTTTCTTGTACAAAGTGGTGATAAACGGCCGGCATA
ACTTCGTATAATGTATGCTATACGAAGTTATCCTGCAGGAACTTAAAAAAAAAAATCAAAATGGATTACA
ACAAAAGGAGTAGTGTGAGTACGGTGCCGAATGCTGCTCCCATTCGCGTGGGCTTCGTGGGATTGAACGC
GGCTAAGGGTTGGGCCATTAAAACGCATTATCCAGCCATACTGCAGCTGAGCTCCCAGTTCCAAATAACA
GCGCTTTATTCCCCCAAGATCGAGACGTCCATTGCGACAATTCAGAGGCTGAAGTTGTCCAACGCCACAG
CTTTCCCAACACTCGAGAGCTTCGCCTCGAGCTCCACGATCGATATGATTGTGATCGCAATCCAGGTGGC
TTCCCACTACGAGGTGGTAATGCCCCTGCTCGAGTTTTCGAAGAACAATCCTAATCTGAAGTATTTGTTT
GTGGAATGGGCACTGGCCTGCTCGCTCGATCAGGCGGAGTCGATCTATAAGGCCGCTGCAGAGCGGGGCG
TGCAAACAATAATCAGTCTGCAGGGACGAAAGAGCCCGTACATTTTGCGGGCAAAAGAGCTTATCTCCCA
GGGCTACATCGGCGATATAAATAGCATCGAGATTGCAGGTAACGGAGGTTGGTACGGTTACGAGCGGCCG
GTGAAAAGCCCGAAATACATTTACGAGATCGGAAACGGAGTTGATCTGGTGACCACCACGTTCGGTCACA
CGATAGATATATTGCAGTACATGACCAGTTCGTACTTCAGCCGTATCAATGCCATGGTGTTTAACAACAT
TCCAGAACAGGAGCTCATTGATGAGAGGGGCAATCGCCTGGGCCAGCGGGTCCCAAAGACTGTCCCAGAT
CATCTCTTGTTCCAGGGCACGCTGCTCAACGGAAATGTTCCTGTGTCCTGTTCCTTTAAGGGAGGCAAGC
CTACGAAAAAGTTCACCAAGAATCTGGTCATAGATATCCATGGTACAAAGGGTGATCTGAAGCTGGAGGG
TGACGCTGGATTTGCGGAAATCTCGAATCTCGTTCTGTATTATTCGGGCACCCGCGCCAATGATTTTCCC
CTGGCCAATGGTCAGCAGGCACCCTTGGACCCCGGCTACGACGCAGGCAAGGAGATTATGGAGGTGTATC
ACCTCCGAAACTACAACGCGATCGTTGGTAATATACACCGGCTCTACCAGAGTATCAGCGATTTCCACTT
CAACACCAAGAAAATCCCCGAGCTTCCATCGCAGTTCGTAATGCAAGGCTTCGATTTCGAAGGCTTTCCC
ACCCTGATGGATGCCTTGATCTTGCATCGCCTGATTGAAAGTGTCTACAAGTCGAATATGATGGGCAGTA
CCCTGAATGTTTCCAACATCTCCCACTACTCGCTTTAAACGCGTAGGATCTTTGTGAAGGAACCTTACTT
CTGTGGTGTGACATAATTGGACAAACTACCTACAGAGATTTAAAGCTCTAAGGTAAATATAAAATTTTTA
AGTGTATAATGTGTTAAACTACTGATTCTAATTGTTTGTGTATTTTAGATTCCAACCTATGGAACTGATG
AATGGGAGCAGTGGTGGAATGCCTTTAATGAGGAAAACCTGTTTTGCTCAGAAGAAATGCCATCTAGTGA
TGATGAGGCTACTGCTGACTCTCAACATTCTACTCCTCCAAAAAAGAAGAGAAAGGTAGAAGACCCCAAG
GACTTTCCTTCAGAATTGCTAAGTTTTTTGAGTCATGCTGTGTTTAGTAATAGAACTCTTGCTTGCTTTG
CTATTTACACCACAAAGGAAAAAGCTGCACTGCTATACAAGAAAATTATGGAAAAATATTTGATGTATAG
TGCCTTGACTAGAGATCATAATCAGCCATACCACATTTGTAGAGGTTTTACTTGCTTTAAAAAACCTCCC
ACACCTCCCCCTGAACCTGAAACATAAAATGAATGCAATTGTTGTTGTTAACTTGTTTATTGCAGCTTAT
AATGGTTACAAATAAAGCAATAGCATCACAAATTTCACAAATAAAGCATTTTTTTCACTGCATTCTAGTT
GTGGTTTGTCCAAACTCATCAATGTATCTTATCATGTCTGGATCCCTAGGATAACTTCGTATAATGTATG
CTATACGAAGTTATGGTACCAAAAGGTAGGTTCAACCACTGATGCCTAGGCACACCGAAACGACTAACCC
TAATTCTTATCCTTTACTTCAGGAACTTAAAAAAAAAAATCAAAATGGGCAACAAATGCTGCAGCAAGCG
ACAGGATCAGGAACTGGCACTGGCCTATCCCACTGGGGGCTACAAGAAATCCGACTACACCTTTGGCCAG
ACGCACATCAACAGCAGCGGCGGCGGCAACATGGGCGGCGTTCTTGGCCAGAAGCATAACAACGGTGGCT
CGCTGGACTCGCGCTACACGCCCGATCCCAATCATCGGGGTCCGTTGAAAATCGGCGGAAAGGGCGGCGT
TGACATCATCAGACCACGCGGATCCATGGTGTCGAAAGGCGAGGAGGTTATCAAGGAGTTTATGCGATTT
AAGGTCCGAATGGAGGGCAGTATGAATGGTCATGAATTTGAGATTGAGGGTGAAGGAGAGGGCCGACCGT
ACGAAGGTACGCAGACGGCGAAGTTGAAGGTCACGAAAGGAGGACCTCTGCCATTCGCCTGGGATATCCT
GTCCCCTCAGTTTATGTACGGAAGCAAGGCATACGTGAAGCACCCCGCCGATATTCCAGATTATAAGAAA
CTCTCCTTCCCCGAGGGATTCAAGTGGGAGCGCGTTATGAACTTTGAGGATGGAGGACTTGTCACGGTCA
CTCAGGACAGCAGTCTGCAGGACGGAACCCTGATCTACAAGGTTAAGATGCGAGGTACGAACTTCCCACC
GGATGGTCCGGTGATGCAGAAAAAGACGATGGGATGGGAGGCGAGCACCGAGCGACTGTACCCGCGTGAT
GGAGTCCTCAAGGGCGAAATTCATCAGGCCCTGAAATTGAAAGATGGTGGCCACTATTTGGTGGAGTTCA
AGACTATCTACATGGCAAAGAAGCCCGTACAGCTGCCGGGCTATTATTACGTTGACACGAAGCTCGATAT
CACGAGTCATAACGAGGACTACACAATCGTTGAGCAATACGAGCGCAGCGAGGGTCGCCACCACCTTTTC
CTGGGACATGGCACTGGCTCGACCGGCTCGGGCAGCAGCGGTACAGCAAGCAGTGAGGACAACAACATGG
CCGTGATTAAGGAATTTATGAGGTTCAAGGTACGTATGGAGGGTTCCATGAACGGCCATGAGTTCGAGAT
TGAGGGAGAGGGTGAAGGCCGACCGTACGAAGGCACGCAGACTGCGAAACTGAAGGTGACAAAGGGTGGC
CCGCTGCCATTTGCCTGGGATATTCTGAGCCCTCAGTTCATGTACGGTAGCAAGGCATACGTCAAACACC
CTGCAGATATCCCCGATTACAAGAAGTTGTCCTTTCCCGAGGGTTTTAAGTGGGAGCGGGTGATGAACTT
CGAAGACGGAGGTCTTGTCACGGTGACACAGGATAGTTCCCTGCAGGACGGCACTCTGATCTACAAAGTC
AAGATGCGAGGCACCAATTTTCCACCGGATGGACCAGTGATGCAAAAGAAGACCATGGGTTGGGAAGCTA
GTACGGAACGCCTGTATCCGAGGGATGGTGTGCTCAAGGGCGAGATCCACCAGGCATTGAAACTTAAGGA
CGGTGGACATTACTTGGTCGAGTTCAAAACTATTTACATGGCTAAGAAACCCGTCCAGCTGCCCGGCTAC
TATTATGTCGATACCAAGCTGGACATCACCTCCCACAATGAAGACTACACCATCGTGGAGCAGTACGAAC
GCAGTGAGGGCCGCCACCACTTGTTCCTGTACGGTATGGACGAGCTTTACAAGTAAAGGCCTATGAATCG
TTTTTAAAATAACAAATCAATTGTTTTATAATATTCGTACGATTCTTTGATTATGTAATAAAATGTGATC
ATTAGGAAGATTACGAAAAATATAAAAAATATGAGTTCTGTGTGTATAACAAATGCTGTAAACGCCACAA
TTGTGTTTGTTGCAAATAAACCCATGATTATTTGATTAAAATTGTTGTTTTCTTTGTTCATAGACAATAG
TGTGTTTTGCCTAAACGTGTACTGCATAAACTCCATGCGAGTGTATAGCGAGCTAGTGGCTAACGCTTGC
CCCACCAAAGTAGATTCGTCAAAATCCTCAATTTCATCACCCTCCTCCAAGTTTAACATTTGGCCGTCGG
AATTAACTTCTAAAGATGCCACATAATCTAATAAATGAAATAGAGATTCAAACGTGGCGTCATCGTCCGT
TTCGACCATTTCCGAAAAGAACTCGGGCATAAACTCTATGATTTCTCTGGACGTGGTGTTGTCGAAACTC
TCAAAGTACGCAGTCAGGAACGTGCGCGACATGTCGTCGGGAAACTCGCGCGGAAACATGTTGTTGTAAC
CGAACGGGTCCCATAGCGCCAAAACCAAATCTGCCAGCGTCAATAGAATGAGCACGATGCCGACAATGGA
GCTGGCTTGGATAGCGATTCGAGTTAACCTAGTTCTAGAGCGGCCGCTGGCCACGGGTGCGCATGATCGT
GCTCCTGTCGTTGAGGACCCGGCTAGGCTGGCGGGGTTGCCTTACTGGTTAGCAGAATGAATCACCGATA
CGCGAGCGAACGTGAAGCGACTGCTGCTGCAAAACGTCTGCGACCTGAGCAACAACATGAATGGTCTTCG
GTTTCCGTGTTTCGTAAAGTCTGGAAACGCGGAAGTCAGCGCCCTGCACCATTATGTTCCGGAGGCGCGC
CCTAGTTCCAGTGAAATCCAAGCATTTTCTAAATTAAATGTATTCTTATTATTATAGTTGTTATTTTTGA
TATATATAAACAACACTATTATGCCCACCATTTTTTTGAGATGCATCTACACAAGGAACAAACACTGGAT
GTCACTTTCAGTTCAAATTGTAACGCTAATCACTCCGAACAGGTCACAAAAAATTACCTTAAAAAGTCAT
AATATTAAATTAGAATAAATATAGCTGTGAGGGAAATATATACAAATATATTGGAGCAAATAAATTGTAC
ATACAAATATTTATTACTAATTTCTATTGAGACGAAATGAACCACTCGGAACCATTTGAGCGAACCGAAT
CGCGCGGAACTAACGACAGTCGCTCCAAGGTCGTCGAACAAAAGGTGAATGTGTTGCGGAGAGCGGGTGG
GAGACAGCGAAAGAGCAACTACGAAACGTGGTGTGGTGGAGGTGAATTATGAAGAGGGCGCGCGATTTGA
AAAGTATGTATATAAAAAATATATCCCGGTGTTTTATGTAGCGATAAACGAGTTTTTGATGTAAGGTATG
CAGGTGTGTAAGTCTTTTGGTTAGAAGACAAATCCAAAGTCTACTTGTGGGGATGTTCGAAGGGGAAATA
CTTGTATTCTATAGGTCATATCTTGTTTTTATTGGCACAAATATAATTACATTAGCTTTTTGAGGGGGCA
ATAAACAGTAAACACGATGGTAATAATGGTAAAAAAAAAAAACAAGCAGTTATTTCGGATATATGTCGGC
TACTCCTTGCGTCGGGCCCGAAGTCTTAGAGCCAGATATGCGAGCACCCGGAAGCTCACGATGAGAATGG
CCAGACCCACGTAGTCCAGCGGCAGATCGGCGGCGGAGAAGTTAAGCGTCTCCAGGATGACCTTGCCCGA
ACTGGGGCACGTGGTGTTCGACGATGTGCAGCTAATTTCGCCCGGCTCCACGTCCGCCCATTGGTTAATC
AGCAGACCCTCGTTGGCGTAACGGAACCATGAGAGGTACGACAACCATTTGAGGTATACTGGCACCGAGC
CCGAGTTCAAGAAGAAGCCGCCAAAGAGCAGGAATGGTATGATAACCGGCGGACCCACAGACAGCGCCAT
CGAGGTCGAGGAGCTGGCGCAGGATATTAGATATCCGAAGGACGTTGACACATTGGCCACCAGAGTGACC
AGCGCCAGGCAGTTGAAGAAGTGCAGCACTCCGGCCCGCAGTCCGATCATCGGATAGGCAATCGCCGTGA
AGACCAGTGGCACTGTGAGAAAAAGCGGCAATTCGGCAATCGTTTTGCCCAGAAAGTATGTGTCACAGCG
ATAAAGTCGACTTCGGGCCTCCCTCATAAAAACTGGCAGCTCTGAGGTGAACACCTAAATCGAATCGATT
CATTAGAAAGTTAGTAAATTATTGAAATGCAAATGTATTCTAAACATGACTTACATTTATCGTGGCAAAG
ACGTTTTGAAAGGTCATGTTGGTCAGGAAGAGGAAGATGGCTCCGTTGATATTCATCACACCCACTTGCG
TGAGTTGTTGGCCCAAAAAGATGAGGCCAATCAAGATGGCAACCATCTGCAAATTAAAATGTTACTCGCA
TCTCATTAATATTCGCGAGTTAAATGAAATTTATTTATCTTCTGCAAAACTATAAACTATACATCTCATT
GAAAAAAACTAAGAAGGGTGTGGAATCAGGCAATTCTATCTAAAATCTAGCGAATTTGTTTCCAAGAATT
GTAAGCGTTATATCATTTGTTTCCACTGGAACCACTCACCGTTGTCTGAATAAGTCGCACTTTTACGAGG
AGTGGTTCCTTGAGCACCGACAGCCAGGATCGCCACAGGACCGCCCGGAACTGCATGAACCAGGTGGCCT
TGTAGGTGTACCCATTCTCCGGCTGCTCCAGTGGCTTCTCCAGATTTTTGGTGGCCAACAACTGCTCCAT
ATCCCGGGCTACTTTGCTAATGGCAAAATTGTCGCATATCTTGGCGATCCGATCACGGGACTCGATCTCC
CGTCCGGGCACAACGGCCAACACCTGTACGTAAAAGTCCGCCGGATTGTAGTTGGTAGGACACTGGGCAC
CCACGCTGGATAGGAGTTGAGATGTTATGTAATACTAGATACCCTTAATAAACACATCGAACTCACTAGG
AAAAGAAGTCGACGGCTTCGCTGGGAGTGCCCAAGAAAGCTACCCTGCCCTCGGCCATCAGAAGGATCTT
GTCAAAGAGCTCAAACAGCTCGGAAGACGGCTGATGAATGGTCAGGATGACGGTCTTGCCCTTCTGCGAC
AGCTTCTTCAGCACCTGGACGACGCTGTGGGCGGTAAAGGAGTCCAGTCCGGAGGTGGGCTCATCGCAGA
TCAGAAGCGGCGGATCGGTTAGAGCCTCGGAGGCGAATGCCAGACGCTTCCTTTCTCCGCCGGACAGACC
TTTCACCCTGCCGGGCACACCGATGATCGTGTGCTGACATTTGCTGAGCGAAAGCTCCTGGATCACCTGA
TCCACGCGGGCCACTCGCTGCCGATAGGTCAGATGTCGTGGCATCCGCACCATGGCTTGGAAAATCAGGT
GTTCCCTGGCCGTTAGGGAGCCGATAAAGAGGTCATCCTGCTGGACATAGGCGCACCTGGCCTGCATCTC
CTTGGCGTCCACAGGTTGGCCATTGAGCAGTCGCATCCCGGATGGCGATACTTGGATGCCCTGCGGCGAT
CGAAAGGCAAGGGCATTCAGCAGGGTCGTCTTTCCGGCACCGGAACTGCCCATCACGGCCAAAAGTTCGC
CCGGATAGGCCACGCCGCAAACTGAGTTTCAAATTGGTAATTGGACCCTTTATTAAGATTTCACACAGAT
CAGCCGACTGCGAATAGAAACTCACCGTTCTTGAGCAAATGTTTCCTGGGCGCCGGTATGTGTCGCTCGT
TGCAGAATAGTCCGCGTGTCCGGTTGACCAGCTGCCGCCATCCGGAGCCCGGCTGATTGACCGCCCCAAA
GATGTCCATATTGTGCCAGGCATAGGTGAGGTTCTCGGCTAGTTGGCCGCTCCCTGAACCGGAGTCCTCC
GGCGGACTGGGTGGCCGGAGCGTGCCGTAGTTTTTGGCCTGCCCGAAGCCCTGGTTAATGCAGCTCTGCG
AAGCCGCTCCGCTGTCACCCTGCAATGATAGGGGATCTCAAATATCAACTACTAGCGTTATGCTCATCTA
ACCCCGAACAAAAAGTACCCCGAAGTATCCTACGAAGTAGGTTTATACTTTTATTTATTTTTTGTGCATC
TAGGATCAGCTTAAAATATCTGGTTGTTATATTTTTTGTAAAAAAGAATATAGTCGAAAATGAATGCCTT
TAGATGTCTTGATCATGATATGATCTCAAAAATTGTCTTATATAGCGAGAACAGCTACCAGAATAATCTG
TTTCGTGTCACTATTTGTTTGTGCAATTGCGGTTTGGGATTTTTGTGGGTCGCAGTTCTCACGCCGCATA
CAATTTGATGTTGCAATCGCAGTTCCTATAGATCAAGTGAACTTAAGATGTATGCACATGTACTACTCAC
ATTGTTCAGATGCTCGGCAGATGGGTGTTTGCTGCCTCCGCGAATTAATAGCTCCTGATCCTCTTGGCCC
ATTGCCGGGATTTTTCACACTTTCCCCTGCTTACCCACCCAAAACCAATCACCACCCCAATCACTCAAAA
AACAAACAAAAATAAGAAGCGAGAGGAGTTTTGGCACAGCACTTTGTGTTTAATTGATGGCGTAAACCGC
TTGGAGCTTCGTCACGAAACCGCTGACAAAATGCAACTGAAGGCGGACATTGACGCTACGTAACGCTACA
AACGGTGGCGAAAGAGATAGCGGACGCAGCGGCGAAAGAGACGGCGATATTTCTGTGGACAGAGAAGGAG
GCAAACAGCGCTGACTTTGAGTGGAATGTCATTTTGAGTGAGAGGTAATCGAAAGAACCTGGTACATCAA
ATACCCTTGGATCGAAGTAAATTTAAAACTGATCAGATAAGTTCAATGATATCCAGTGCAGTAAAAAAAA
AAAATGTTTTTTTTATCTACTTTCCGCAAAAATGGGTTTTATTAACTTACATACATACTAGGCGCGCCCA
TAAGCTTGCATGCCTGCAGGTCGGAGTACTGTCCTCCGAGCGGAGTACTGTCCTCCGAGCGGAGTACTGT
CCTCCGAGCGGAGTACTGTCCTCCGAGCGGAGTACTGTCCTCCGAGCGGAGACTCTAGCCCTAGGGCATG
CCTGCAGGTCGGAGTACTGTCCTCCGAGCGGAGTACTGTCCTCCGAGCGGAGTACTGTCCTCCGAGCGGA
GTACTGTCCTCCGAGCGGAGTACTGTCCTCCGAGCGGAGACTCTAGCGCTAGCGACGTCGAGCGCCGGAG
TATAAATAGAGGCGCTTCGTCTACGGAGCGACAATTCAATTCAAACAAGCAAAGTGAACACGTCGCTAAG
CGAAAGCTAAGCAAATAAACAAGCGCAGCTGAACAAGCTAAACAATCTGCAGTAAAGTGCAAGTTAAAGT
GAATCAATTAAAAGTAACCAGCAACCAAGTAAATCAACTGCAACTACTGAAATCTGCCAAGAAGTAATTA
TTGAATACAAGAAGAGAACTCTGAATAGATCTGCGGCCGCGGCTCGAGCAAAATGGCCTCACCGTTGACC
CGCTTTCTGTCGCTGAACCTGCTGCTGCTGGGTGAGTCGATTATCCTGGGGAGTGGAGAAGCTAAGCCAC
AGGCACCCGAACTCCGAATCTTTCCAAAGAAAATGGACGCCGAACTTGGTCAGAAGGTGGACCTGGTATG
TGAAGTGTTGGGGTCCGTTTCGCAAGGATGCTCTTGGCTCTTCCAGAACTCCAGCTCCAAACTCCCCCAG
CCCACCTTCGTTGTCTATATGGCTTCATCCCACAACAAGATAACGTGGGACGAGAAGCTGAATTCGTCGA
AACTGTTTTCTGCCATGAGGGACACGAATAATAAGTACGTTCTCACCCTGAACAAGTTCAGCAAGGAAAA
CGAAGGCTACTATTTCTGCTCAGTCATCAGCAACTCGGTGATGTACTTCAGTTCTGTCGTGCCAGTCCTT
CAGAAAGTGAACTCTACTACTACCAAGCCAGTGCTGCGAACTCCCTCACCTGTGCACCCTACCGGGACAT
CTCAGCCCCAGAGACCAGAAGATTGTCGGCCCCGTGGCTCAGTGAAGGGGACCGGATTGGACTTCGCCTG
TGATATTTACATCTGGGCACCCTTGGCCGGAATCTGCGTGGCCCTTCTGCTGTCCTTGATCATCACTCTC
ATCTGCTACCACAGCCGCGGATCCATGAGTAAAGGAGAAGAACTTTTCACTGGAGTTGTCCCAATTCTTG
TTGAATTAGATGGTGATGTTAATGGGCACAAATTTTCTGTCAGTGGAGAGGGTGAAGGTGATGCAACATA
CGGAAAACTTACCCTTAAATTTATTTGCACTACTGGAAAACTACCTGTTCCATGGCCAACACTTGTCACT
ACTTTAACTTATGGTGTTCAATGCTTTTCAAGATACCCAGATCATATGAAACAGCATGACTTTTTCAAGA
GTGCCATGCCCGAAGGTTATGTCCAGGAAAGAACTATATTTTTCAAAGATGACGGGAACTACAAGACACG
TGCTGAAGTCAAGTTTGAAGGTGATACCCTTGTTAATAGAATCGAGTTAAAAGGTATTGATTTTAAAGAA
GATGGAAACATTCTTGGACACAAATTGGAATACAACTATAACTCACACAATGTATACATCATGGCAGACA
AACAAAAGAATGGAATCAAAGTTAACTTCAAAATTAGACACAACATTGAAGATGGAAGCGTTCAACTAGC
AGACCATTATCAACAAAATACTCCAATTGGCGATGGCCCTGTCCTTTTACCAGACAACCATTACCTGTCC
ACACAATCTGCCCTTTCGAAAGATCCCAACGAAAAGAGAGACCACATGGTCCTTCTTGAGTTTGTAACAG
CTGCTGGGATTACACATGGCATGGATGAACTATACAAATAATCTAGAGGATCTTTGTGAAGGAACCTTAC
TTCTGTGGTGTGACATAATTGGACAAACTACCTACAGAGATTTAAAGCTCTAAGGTAAATATAAAATTTT
TAAGTGTATAATGTGTTAAACTACTGATTCTAATTGTTTGTGTATTTTAGATTCCAACCTATGGAACTGA
TGAATGGGAGCAGTGGTGGAATGCCTTTAATGAGGAAAACCTGTTTTGCTCAGAAGAAATGCCATCTAGT
GATGATGAGGCTACTGCTGACTCTCAACATTCTACTCCTCCAAAAAAGAAGAGAAAGGTAGAAGACCCCA
AGGACTTTCCTTCAGAATTGCTAAGTTTTTTGAGTCATGCTGTGTTTAGTAATAGAACTCTTGCTTGCTT
TGCTATTTACACCACAAAGGAAAAAGCTGCACTGCTATACAAGAAAATTATGGAAAAATATTTGATGTAT
AGTGCCTTGACTAGAGATCATAATCAGCCATACCACATTTGTAGAGGTTTTACTTGCTTTAAAAAACCTC
CCACACCTCCCCCTGAACCTGAAACATAAAATGAATGCAATTGTTGTTGTTAACTTGTTTATTGCAGCTT
ATAATGGTTACAAATAAAGCAATAGCATCACAAATTTCACAAATAAAGCATTTTTTTCACTGCATTCTAG
TTGTGGTTTGTCCAAACTCATCAATGTATCTTATCATGTCTGGATCACCGGTTATGTTCGGCTTGTCGAC
ATGCCCGCCGTGACCGTCGAGAACCCGCTGACGCTGCCCCGCGTATCCGCACCCGCCGACGCCGTCGCAC
GTCCCGTGCTCACCGTGACCACCGCGCCCAGCGGTTTCGAGGGCGAGGGCTTCCCGGTGCGCCGCGCGTT
CGCCGGGATCAACTACCGCCACCTCGACCCGTTCATCATGATGGACCAGATGGGTGAGGTGGAGTACGCG
CCCGGGGAGCCCAAGGGCACGCCCTGGCACCCGCACCGCGGCTTCGAGACCGTGACCTACATCGTCGACG
GTAACATGTGAGCAAAAGGCCAGCAAAAGGCCAGGAACCGTAAAAAGGCCGCGTTGCTGGCGTTTTTCCA
TAGGCTCCGCCCCCCTGACGAGCATCACAAAAATCGACGCTCAAGTCAGAGGTGGCGAAACCCGACAGGA
CTATAAAGATACCAGGCGTTTCCCCCTGGAAGCTCCCTCGTGCGCTCTCCTGTTCCGACCCTGCCGCTTA
CCGGATACCTGTCCGCCTTTCTCCCTTCGGGAAGCGTGGCGCTTTCTCATAGCTCACGCTGTAGGTATCT
CAGTTCGGTGTAGGTCGTTCGCTCCAAGCTGGGCTGTGTGCACGAACCCCCCGTTCAGCCCGACCGCTGC
GCCTTATCCGGTAACTATCGTCTTGAGTCCAACCCGGTAAGACACGACTTATCGCCACTGGCAGCAGCCA
CTGGTAACAGGATTAGCAGAGCGAGGTATGTAGGCGGTGCTACAGAGTTCTTGAAGTGGTGGCCTAACTA
CGGCTACACTAGAAGAACAGTATTTGGTATCTGCGCTCTGCTGAAGCCAGTTACCTTCGGAAAAAGAGTT
GGTAGCTCTTGATCCGGCAAACAAACCACCGCTGGTAGCGGTGGTTTTTTTGTTTGCAAGCAGCAGATTA
CGCGCAGAAAAAAAGGATCTCAAGAAGATCCTTTGATCTTTTCTACGGGGTCTGACGCTCAGTGGAACGA
AAACTCACGTTAAGGGATTTTGGTCATGAGATTATCAAAAAGGATCTTCACCTAGATCCTTTTAAATTAA
AAATGAAGTTTTAAATCAATCTAAAGTATATATGAGTAAACTTGGTCTGACAGTTACCAATGCTTAATCA
GTGAGGCACCTATCTCAGCGATCTGTCTATTTCGTTCATCCATAGTTGCCTGACTCCCCGTCGTGTAGAT
AACTACGATACGGGAGGGCTTACCATCTGGCCCCAGTGCTGCAATGATACCGCGAGACCCACGCTCACCG
GCTCCAGATTTATCAGCAATAAACCAGCCAGCCGGAAGGGCCGAGCGCAGAAGTGGTCCTGCAACTTTAT
CCGCCTCCATCCAGTCTATTAATTGTTGCCGGGAAGCTAGAGTAAGTAGTTCGCCAGTTAATAGTTTGCG
CAACGTTGTTGCCATTGCTACAGGCATCGTGGTGTCACGCTCGTCGTTTGGTATGGCTTCATTCAGCTCC
GGTTCCCAACGATCAAGGCGAGTTACATGATCCCCCATGTTGTGCAAAAAAGCGGTTAGCTCCTTCGGTC
CTCCGATCGTTGTCAGAAGTAAGTTGGCCGCAGTGTTATCACTCATGGTTATGGCAGCACTGCATAATTC
TCTTACTGTCATGCCATCCGTAAGATGCTTTTCTGTGACTGGTGAGTACTCAACCAAGTCATTCTGAGAA
TAGTGTATGCGGCGACCGAGTTGCTCTTGCCCGGCGTCAATACGGGATAATACCGCGCCACATAGCAGAA
CTTTAAAAGTGCTCATCATTGGAAAACGTTCTTCGGGGCGAAAACTCTCAAGGATCTTACCGCTGTTGAG
ATCCAGTTCGATGTAACCCACTCGTGCACCCAACTGATCTTCAGCATCTTTTACTTTCACCAGCGTTTCT
GGGTGAGCAAAAACAGGAAGGCAAAATGCCGCAAAAAAGGGAATAAGGGCGACACGGAAATGTTGAATAC
TCATACTCTTCCTTTTTCAATATTATTGAAGCATTTATCAGGGTTATTGTCTCATGAGCGGATACATATT
TGAATGTATTTAGAAAAATAAACAAATAGGGGTTCCGCGCACATTTCCCCGAAAAGTGCCACCTGAGTC
